Addgene plasmid #42427: NUDT6A
Purpose: Bacterial expression for structure determination; may not be full ORF
Depositing lab: Nicola Burgess-Brown. Depositing organization: University of Oxford.
Backbone
  Vector backbone: pNIC28-Bsa4
  Backbone manufacturer: SGC
  Vector type: Bacterial Expression
Growth in bacteria
  Bacterial resistance: Kanamycin, 50 μg/mL
  Growth temperature: 37°C
  Growth strain: Mach1 ;
  Copy number: High Copy
Gene/Insert
  Gene/Insert name: NUDT6A (alt names: NUDT6; gi|14602646; PDB:3FXT)
  Species: H. sapiens (human)
  Insert size (bp): 370
  Mutation: See Comments
  Entrez Gene: NUDT6 (a.k.a. ASFGF2, FGF-AS, FGF2AS, GFG-1, GFG1)
  Tag / fusion protein: His6-TEV (N terminal on insert)
  Cloning method: Ligation Independent Cloning
  Sequencing primers: 5′ T7; 3′ T7-term
Terms and licenses: Academic/Nonprofit Terms; Industry Terms: Not Available to Industry
Depositor comments: http://www.thesgc.org/structures/3FXT/ Use BL21(DE3)-R3-pRARE2 strain for expression.
How to cite: NUDT6A was a gift from Nicola Burgess-Brown (Addgene plasmid # 42427 ; http://n2t.net/addgene:42427 ; RRID:Addgene_42427)
