[The description below was written by a language model from this plasmid's Addgene catalogue record.]
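Description:
NUDT6A is a bacterial expression plasmid built on the pNIC28-Bsa4 backbone from the SGC, made to produce a fragment of human NUDT6 (also known as FGF-AS, GFG-1 and related names) for structure determination. It is a high-copy plasmid maintained in E. coli under kanamycin selection. The record does not list the origin of replication or provide a feature table, so the backbone elements cannot be described in detail here. The promoter is also not stated explicitly, although the recommended sequencing primers, T7 forward and T7 terminator, indicate that the insert sits between T7 promoter and terminator sequences. This fits with the depositor's note that expression should be carried out in a DE3-type strain, which supplies T7 RNA polymerase, carrying a rare-codon tRNA plasmid.

The insert is about 370 bp and was introduced by ligation-independent cloning. The record warns that it may not be the full open reading frame, and its short length suggests a truncated domain construct chosen for crystallisation rather than the whole protein. The mutation field only refers to the depositor comments, which do not list any specific sequence changes. The coding sequence is fused at its N terminus to a hexahistidine tag followed by a TEV protease site, so the recombinant protein can be captured by immobilised metal affinity chromatography and the tag then cleaved off to leave near-native protein. The alternative names tie the construct to a deposited Protein Data Bank structure, and its typical use is recombinant production of this NUDT6 fragment for crystallography or related biochemical and biophysical studies.
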