>Addgene plasmid #42427 | NUDT6A | depositor partial sequence | sequence record 57259 | NUDT6A sequence 370 bps
CATATGCACCATCATCATCATCATTCTTCTGGTGTAGATCTGGGTACCGAGAACCTGTACTTC
[270 nt withheld, positions 64-333]
GGGCCCAGCTGACAGTAAAGGTGGATACGGATCCGAA
