>Addgene plasmid #42427 | NUDT6A | addgene partial sequence | sequence record 60685 | T7 5'-TAATACGACTCACTATAGGG-3'
TTCCCTCTAGAAATAATTTTGTTTAACTTTAAGAAGGAGATATACATATGCACCATCATCATCATCATTC
TTCTGGTGTAGATCTGGGTACCGAGAACCTGTACTTC
[270 nt withheld, positions 108-377]
GGGCCCAGCTGACAGTAAAGGTGGATACGGATCCGAATTCGAGCTCCGTCGACAAGCTTGCGGCCGCACT
CGAGCACCACCACCACCACCACTGAGATCCGGCTGCTAACAAAGCCCGAAAGGAAGCTGAGTTGGCTGCT
GCCACCGCTGAGCAATAACTAGCATAACCCCTTGGGGCCTCTAAACGGGTCTTGAGGGGTTTTTTGCTGA
AAGGAGGAACTATATCCGGATTGGCGAATGGG
[124 nt withheld, positions 620-743]
C
[91 nt withheld, positions 745-835]
A
[49 nt withheld, positions 837-885]
CCTTTGACGTTGGAGTCCACGTTCTTTAATAGTGGACTCTTTGTTCCAAACTGGACACACTCACCTATCT
CGGTC
